Addgene plasmid #202966: Salsa-BC125-P2C5
Purpose: Expression of barcoded reporter plasmid for PRESTO-Salsa; EGFP/BC125
Depositing lab: Noah Palm. Depositing organization: Yale University. Publication: Highly multiplexed bioactivity screening reveals human and microbiota metabolome-GPCRome interactions. Chen H, Rosen CE, Gonzalez-Hernandez JA, Song D, Potempa J, Ring AM, Palm NW. Cell. 2023 Jul 6;186(14):3095-3110.e19. doi: 10.1016/j.cell.2023.05.024. Epub 2023 Jun 14. PubMed 37321219.
Backbone
  Vector backbone: pCER206
  Vector type: Mammalian Expression
Growth in bacteria
  Bacterial resistance: Ampicillin, 100 μg/mL
  Growth temperature: 37°C
  Growth strain: DH5alpha
  Copy number: High Copy
Gene/Insert
  Gene/Insert name: EGFP/BC125
  Species: Synthetic
  Insert size (bp): 730
  Promoter: Tet Response Element (TRE)
  Cloning method: Restriction Enzyme; 5′ cloning site BsrGI (not destroyed); 3′ cloning site HindIII (not destroyed)
  Sequencing primers: 5′ Custom primer (GAAGCGCGATCACATGG)
Terms and licenses: Academic/Nonprofit Terms; Industry Terms: Not Available to Industry
How to cite: Salsa-BC125-P2C5 was a gift from Noah Palm (Addgene plasmid # 202966 ; http://n2t.net/addgene:202966 ; RRID:Addgene_202966)
