[The description below was written by a language model from this plasmid's Addgene catalogue record and pLannotate feature annotations shown in this document.]
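Description:
Salsa-BC125-P2C5 is a 5.1 kb mammalian expression plasmid built on the pCER206 backbone. It serves as one member of a set of barcoded reporter plasmids for PRESTO-Salsa, a highly multiplexed assay for screening GPCR activation. It is propagated in E. coli as a high-copy plasmid through a ColE1/pUC-type origin and selected with ampicillin via the bla (AmpR) gene and its native promoter. No mammalian selection marker is annotated. Short lacI, streptomycin-phosphotransferase-like and SV40 large T fragments appear to be backbone remnants rather than functional genes.

The payload is a roughly 730 bp synthetic insert, EGFP/BC125, cloned between BsrGI and HindIII sites and placed under a Tet response element promoter. The feature table shows a central tetO array flanked by promoter elements facing both ways. A TRE3G-type fragment on the forward strand drives the mammalian codon-optimised EGFP, which is followed by an SV40 polyadenylation region annotated in the reverse orientation. A minimal CMV promoter on the reverse strand leads through a polylinker fragment into a rabbit β-globin intron, a globin exon fragment and a β-globin poly(A) signal, with no separate coding sequence annotated on that side. This layout suggests a bidirectional Tet-responsive design.

The barcode BC125 is not annotated as its own feature. Given the cloning sites and the short gap after EGFP, it probably lies just downstream of the reporter in the transcribed region, though the record does not confirm this. In use, a tetracycline-controlled transactivator released or activated on receptor signalling would induce transcription from the TRE. The expressed barcode then identifies which receptor was activated in a pooled readout, and EGFP provides a fluorescent indicator of reporter induction.
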