Features (pLannotate 1.2.2; 17 found; start..end, strand, type, name):
      2..55      +  CDS            lacI (fragment): lac repressor; lacI; The lac repressor binds to the lac operator to inhibit transcription in E. coli. This inhibition can be relieved by adding lactose or isopropyl-β-D-thiogalactopyranoside (IPTG).
    388..443     -  polyA_signal   β-globin poly(A) signal: rabbit β-globin polyadenylation signal (Gil and Proudfoot, 1987)
    518..640     -  CDS            HBB: HBB_COLGU - Experimental evidence at transcript level: Swiss-Prot protein existence level 2. Involved in oxygen transport from the lung to the various peripheral tissues. From Colobus guereza (Mantled guereza) (Eastern black-and-white colobus monkey).
    644..1216    -  intron         β-globin intron: intron from rabbit β-globin gene
   1312..1343    -  misc_feature   MCS (fragment): pUC18/19 multiple cloning site
   1437..1475    -  promoter       minimal CMV promoter: human cytomegalovirus (CMV) immediate early promoter
   1493..1708    -  protein_bind   tetracycline response element (fragment): contains seven copies of the tetracycline operator tetO tetracycline repressor TetR
   1708..1753    +  promoter       TRE3GV promoter (fragment): 3rd-generation Tet-responsive promoter that can be activated by binding of Tet-On® 3G, optimized for retroviral and lentiviral vectors
   1829..1856    +  misc_feature   MCS (fragment): pBluescript multiple cloning site
   1861..2580    +  CDS            EGFP: the original enhanced GFP (Yang et al., 1996) mammalian codon-optimized
   2591..2613    +  misc_feature   MCS (fragment): pBluescript multiple cloning site
   2627..2761    -  polyA_signal   SV40 poly(A) signal: SV40 polyadenylation signal
   2784..2867    -  CDS            large T antigen (fragment): large T antigen from SV40 (simian virus 40)
   2861..3091    -  CDS            str (fragment): STR_KLEPN - Protein inferred from homology: Swiss-Prot protein existence level 3. The aminoglycoside phosphotransferases achieve inactivation of their antibiotic substrates by phosphorylation. From Klebsiella pneumoniae.
   3210..3314    +  promoter       AmpR promoter: bla
   3315..4175    +  CDS            AmpR: β-lactamase; bla; confers resistance to ampicillin, carbenicillin, and related antibiotics
   4346..4934    +  rep_origin     ori: high-copy-number ColE1/pMB1/pBR322/pUC origin of replication
>Addgene plasmid #202966 | Salsa-BC125-P2C5 | addgene full sequence | sequence record 421326 | Addgene NGS Result
AGCGCCCAATACGCAAACCGCCTCTCCCCGCGCGTTGGCCGATTCATTAATGCAGTCGAGGGATCTCCAT
AAGAGAAGAGGGACAGCTATGACTGGGAGTAGTCAGGAGAGGAGGAAAAATCTGGCTAGTAAAACATGTA
AGGAAAATTTTAGGGATGTTAAAGAAAAAAATAACACAAAACAAAATATAAAAAAAATCTAACCTCAAGT
CAAGGCTTTTCTATGGAATAAGGAATGGACAGCAGGGGGCTGTTTCATATACTGATGACCTCTTTATAGC
CAACCTTTGTTCATGGCAGCCAGCATATGGGCATATGTTGCCAAACTCTAAACCAAATACTCATTCTGAT
GTTTTAAATGATTTGCCCTCCCATATGTCCTTCCGAGTGAGAGACACAAAAAATTCCAACACACTATTGC
AATGAAAATAAATTTCCTTTATTAGCCAGAAGTCAGATGCTCAAGGGGCTTCATGATGTCCCCATAATTT
TTGGCAGAGGGAAAAAGATCGATCTCAGTGGTATTTGTGAGCCAGGGCATTGGCCACACCAGCCACCACC
TTCTGATAGGCAGCCTGCACCTGAGGAGTGAATTCTTTGCCAAAATGATGAGACAGCACAACAACCAGCA
CGTTGCCCAGGAGCTGTAGGAAAGAGAAGAAGGCATGAACATGGTTAGCAGAGGGGCCCGGTTTGGACTC
AGAGTATTTTATCCTCATCTCAAACAGTGTATATCATTGTAACCATAAAGAGAAAGGCAGGATGATGACC
AGGGTGTAGTTGTTTCTACCAATAAGAATATTTCCACGCCAGCCAGAATTTATATGCAGAAATATTCTAC
CTTATCATTTAATTATAACAATTGTTCTCTAAAACTGTGCTGAAGTACAATATAATATACCCTGATTGCC
TTGAAAAAAAAGTGATTAGAGAAAGTACTTACAATCTGACAAATAAACAAAAGTGAATTTAAAAATTCGT
TACAAATGCAAGCTAAAGTTTAACGAAAAAGTTACAGAAAATGAAAAGAAAATAAGAGGAGACAATGGTT
GTCAACAGAGTAGAAAGTGAAAGAAACAAAATTATCATGAGGGTCCATGGTGATACAAGGGACATCTTCC
CATTCTAAACAACACCCTGAAAACTTTGCCCCCTCCATATAACATGAATTTTACAATAGCGAAAAAGAAA
GAACAATCAAGGGTCCCCAAACTCACCCTGAAGTTCTCAGCTCTAGAGATATCGTCGAGGCCGCGCTAGC
GTTTAAACTGTCGACCTTAATTAAGAGATCTGCTCGAGGCGCGTCAGCTGACTAGAGGATCCCCGGGTAC
CGAGCTCGAATTCGGGGCCGCGGAGGCTGGATCGGTCCCGGTGTCTTCTATGGAGGTCAAAACAGCGTGG
ATGGCGTCTCCAGGCGATCTGACGGTTCACTAAACGAGCTCTGCTTATATAGGCCTCCCACCGTACACGC
CTACCTCGACCCGGGTACCGAGCTCGACTTTCACTTTTCTCTATCACTGATAGGGAGTGGTAAACTCGAC
TTTCACTTTTCTCTATCACTGATAGGGAGTGGTAAACTCGACTTTCACTTTTCTCTATCACTGATAGGGA
GTGGTAAACTCGACTTTCACTTTTCTCTATCACTGATAGGGAGTGGTAAACTCGACTTTCACTTTTCTCT
ATCACTGATAGGGAGTGGTAAACTCGACCTATATAAGCAGAGCTCGTTTAGTGAACCGTCAGATCGCCTG
GAGACGCCATCCACGCTGTTTTGACCTCCATAGAAGACACCGGGACCGATCCAGCCTCCGCGGCCCCGAA
TTCCTGCAGCGGCCGCTCTAGAACTAGTGGATCCCCGCGGATGGTGAGCAAGGGCGAGGAGCTGTTCACC
GGGGTGGTGCCCATCCTGGTCGAGCTGGACGGCGACGTAAACGGCCACAAGTTCAGCGTGTCCGGCGAGG
GCGAGGGCGATGCCACCTACGGCAAGCTGACCCTGAAGTTCATCTGCACCACCGGCAAGCTGCCCGTGCC
CTGGCCCACCCTCGTGACCACCCTGACCTACGGCGTGCAGTGCTTCAGCCGCTACCCCGACCACATGAAG
CAGCACGACTTCTTCAAGTCCGCCATGCCCGAAGGCTACGTCCAGGAGCGCACCATCTTCTTCAAGGACG
ACGGCAACTACAAGACCCGCGCCGAGGTGAAGTTCGAGGGCGACACCCTGGTGAACCGCATCGAGCTGAA
GGGCATCGACTTCAAGGAGGACGGCAACATCCTGGGGCACAAGCTGGAGTACAACTACAACAGCCACAAC
GTCTATATCATGGCCGACAAGCAGAAGAACGGCATCAAGGTGAACTTCAAGATCCGCCACAACATCGAGG
ACGGCAGCGTGCAGCTCGCCGACCACTACCAGCAGAACACCCCCATCGGCGACGGCCCCGTGCTGCTGCC
CGACAACCACTACCTGAGCACCCAGTCCGCCCTGAGCAAAGACCCCAACGAGAAGCGCGATCACATGGTC
CTGCTGGAGTTCGTGACCGCCGCCGGGATCACTCTCGGCATGGACGAGCTGTACAAGTAAAAACCGGCTT
GAATTCGATATCAAGCTTGTCGACCTAGTTCTAGAGGATCCAGACATGATAAGATACATTGATGAGTTTG
GACAAACCACAACTAGAATGCAGTGAAAAAAATGCTTTATTTGTGAAATTTGTGATGCTATTGCTTTATT
TGTAACCATTATAAGCTGCAATAAACAAGTTAACAACAACAATTGCATTCATTTTATGTTTCAGGTTCAG
GGGGAGGTGTGGGAGGTTTTTTAAAGCAAGTAAAACCTCTACAAATGTGGTATGGCTGATTATGATCCTG
CAAGCCTCGTCGTCCTGGCCGGACCACGCTATCTGTGCAAGGTCCCCGGCCCCGGACGCGCGCTCCATGA
GCAGAGCGCCCGCCGCCGAGGCGAAGACTCGGGCGGCGCCCTGCCCGTCCCACCAGGTCAACAGGCGGTA
ACCGGCCTCTTCATCGGGAATGCGCGCGACCTTCAGCATCGCCGGCATGTCCCCCTGGCGGACGGGAAGT
ATCCAGCTCGACCAAGCTGGCCGCGTCGAGTGAAGACGAAAGGGCCTCGTGATACGCCTATTTTTATAGG
TTAATGTCATGATAATAATGGTTTCTTAGACGTCAGGTGGCACTTTTCGGGGAAATGTGCGCGGAACCCC
TATTTGTTTATTTTTCTAAATACATTCAAATATGTATCCGCTCATGAGACAATAACCCTGATAAATGCTT
CAATAATATTGAAAAAGGAAGAGTATGAGTATTCAACATTTCCGTGTCGCCCTTATTCCCTTTTTTGCGG
CATTTTGCCTTCCTGTTTTTGCTCACCCAGAAACGCTGGTGAAAGTAAAAGATGCTGAAGATCAGTTGGG
TGCACGAGTGGGTTACATCGAACTGGATCTCAACAGCGGTAAGATCCTTGAGAGTTTTCGCCCCGAAGAA
CGTTTTCCAATGATGAGCACTTTTAAAGTTCTGCTATGTGGCGCGGTATTATCCCGTGTTGACGCCGGGC
AAGAGCAACTCGGTCGCCGCATACACTATTCTCAGAATGACTTGGTTGAGTACTCACCAGTCACAGAAAA
GCATCTTACGGATGGCATGACAGTAAGAGAATTATGCAGTGCTGCCATAACCATGAGTGATAACACTGCG
GCCAACTTACTTCTGACAACGATCGGAGGACCGAAGGAGCTAACCGCTTTTTTGCACAACATGGGGGATC
ATGTAACTCGCCTTGATCGTTGGGAACCGGAGCTGAATGAAGCCATACCAAACGACGAGCGTGACACCAC
GATGCCTGTAGCAATGGCAACAACGTTGCGCAAACTATTAACTGGCGAACTACTTACTCTAGCTTCCCGG
CAACAATTAATAGACTGGATGGAGGCGGATAAAGTTGCAGGACCACTTCTGCGCTCGGCCCTTCCGGCTG
GCTGGTTTATTGCTGATAAATCTGGAGCCGGTGAGCGTGGGTCTCGCGGTATCATTGCAGCACTGGGGCC
AGATGGTAAGCCCTCCCGTATCGTAGTTATCTACACGACGGGGAGTCAGGCAACTATGGATGAACGAAAT
AGACAGATCGCTGAGATAGGTGCCTCACTGATTAAGCATTGGTAACTGTCAGACCAAGTTTACTCATATA
TACTTTAGATTGATTTAAAACTTCATTTTTAATTTAAAAGGATCTAGGTGAAGATCCTTTTTGATAATCT
CATGACCAAAATCCCTTAACGTGAGTTTTCGTTCCACTGAGCGTCAGACCCCGTAGAAAAGATCAAAGGA
TCTTCTTGAGATCCTTTTTTTCTGCGCGTAATCTGCTGCTTGCAAACAAAAAAACCACCGCTACCAGCGG
TGGTTTGTTTGCCGGATCAAGAGCTACCAACTCTTTTTCCGAAGGTAACTGGCTTCAGCAGAGCGCAGAT
ACCAAATACTGTTCTTCTAGTGTAGCCGTAGTTAGGCCACCACTTCAAGAACTCTGTAGCACCGCCTACA
TACCTCGCTCTGCTAATCCTGTTACCAGTGGCTGCTGCCAGTGGCGATAAGTCGTGTCTTACCGGGTTGG
ACTCAAGACGATAGTTACCGGATAAGGCGCAGCGGTCGGGCTGAACGGGGGGTTCGTGCACACAGCCCAG
CTTGGAGCGAACGACCTACACCGAACTGAGATACCTACAGCGTGAGCTATGAGAAAGCGCCACGCTTCCC
GAAGGGAGAAAGGCGGACAGGTATCCGGTAAGCGGCAGGGTCGGAACAGGAGAGCGCACGAGGGAGCTTC
CAGGGGGAAACGCCTGGTATCTTTATAGTCCTGTCGGGTTTCGCCACCTCTGACTTGAGCGTCGATTTTT
GTGATGCTCGTCAGGGGGGCGGAGCCTATGGAAAAACGCCAGCAACGCGGCCTTTTTACGGTTCCTGGCC
TTTTGCTGGCCTTTTGCTCACATGTTCTTTCCTGCGTTATCCCCTGATTCTGTGGATAACCGTATTACCG
CCTTTGAGTGAGCTGATACCGCTCGCCGCAGCCGAACGACCGAGCGCAGCGAGTCAGTGAGCGAGGAAGC
GGAAG
