>Addgene plasmid #202966 | Salsa-BC125-P2C5 | depositor partial sequence | sequence record 393839 | BC125
AAACCGGCTT
